>Addgene plasmid #47831 | pFAB4000 | depositor full sequence | sequence record 68364 | Full Sequence
TCAGATAAAATATTTCTAGATTTCAGTGCAATTTATCTCTTCAAATGTAGCACCTGAAGTCAGCCCCATA
CGATATAAGTTGTTACTAGTGCTTGGATTCTCACCAATAAAAAACGCCCGGCGGCAACCGAGCGTTCTGA
ACAAATCCAGATGGAGTTCTGAGGTCATTACTGGATCTATCAACAGGAGTCCAAGCGAGCTCTCGAACCC
CAGAGTCCCGCTCAGAAGAACTCGTCAAGAAGGCGATAGAAGGCGATGCGCTGCGAATCGGGAGCGGCGA
TACCGTAAAGCACGAGGAAGCGGTCAGCCCATTCGCCGCCAAGCTCTTCAGCAATATCACGGGTAGCCAA
CGCTATGTCCTGATAGCGGTCCGCCACACCCAGCCGGCCACAGTCGATGAATCCAGAAAAGCGGCCATTT
TCCACCATGATATTCGGCAAGCAGGCATCGCCATGGGTCACGACGAGATCCTCGCCGTCGGGCATGCGCG
CCTTGAGCCTGGCGAACAGTTCGGCTGGCGCGAGCCCCTGATGCTCTTCGTCCAGATCATCCTGATCGAC
AAGACCGGCTTCCATCCGAGTACGTGCTCGCTCGATGCGATGTTTCGCTTGGTGGTCGAATGGGCAGGTA
GCCGGATCAAGCGTATGCAGCCGCCGCATTGCATCAGCCATGATGGATACTTTCTCGGCAGGAGCAAGGT
GAGATGACAGGAGATCCTGCCCCGGCACTTCGCCCAATAGCAGCCAGTCCCTTCCCGCTTCAGTGACAAC
GTCGAGCACAGCTGCGCAAGGAACGCCCGTCGTGGCCAGCCACGATAGCCGCGCTGCCTCGTCCTGCAGT
TCATTCAGGGCACCGGACAGGTCGGTCTTGACAAAAAGAACCGGGCGCCCCTGCGCTGACAGCCGGAACA
CGGCGGCATCAGAGCAGCCGATTGTCTGTTGTGCCCAGTCATAGCCGAATAGCCTCTCCACCCAAGCGGC
CGGAGAACCTGCGTGCAATCCATCTTGTTCAATCATGCGAAACGATCCTCATCCTGTCTCTTGATCAGAT
CATGATCCCCTGCGCCATCAGATCCTTGGCGGCAAGAAAGCCATCCAGTTTACTTTGCAGGGCTTCCCAA
CCTTACCAGAGGGCGCCCCAGCTGGCAATTCCGACGTCGAATTCAAAAGATCTTAAGTAAGTAAGAGTAT
ACGTATATCGGCTAATAACGTATTAAGGCGCTTCGGCGCCTTTTTTTATGGGGGTATTTTCATCCCAATC
CACACGTCCAACGCACAGCAAACACCACGTCGACCCTATCAGCTGCGTGCTTTCTATGAGTCGTTGCTGC
ATAACTTGACAATTAATCATCCGGCTCGTATAATGTGTGGAGGGCCCAAGTTCACTTAAAAAGGAGATCA
ACAATGAAAGCAATTTTCGTACTGAAACATCTTAATCATGCGATGGACGGTTTCTAATGGCGAGTAGCGA
AGACGTTATCAAAGAGTTCATGCGTTTCAAAGTTCGTATGGAAGGTTCCGTTAACGGTCACGAGTTCGAA
ATCGAAGGTGAAGGTGAAGGTCGTCCGTACGAAGGTACCCAGACCGCTAAACTGAAAGTTACCAAAGGTG
GTCCGCTGCCGTTCGCTTGGGACATCCTGTCCCCGCAGTTCCAGTACGGTTCCAAAGCTTACGTTAAACA
CCCGGCTGACATCCCGGACTACCTGAAACTGTCCTTCCCGGAAGGTTTCAAATGGGAACGTGTTATGAAC
TTCGAAGACGGTGGTGTTGTTACCGTTACCCAGGACTCCTCCCTGCAAGACGGTGAGTTCATCTACAAAG
TTAAACTGCGTGGTACCAACTTCCCGTCCGACGGTCCGGTTATGCAGAAAAAAACCATGGGTTGGGAAGC
TTCCACCGAACGTATGTACCCGGAAGACGGTGCTCTGAAAGGTGAAATCAAAATGCGTCTGAAACTGAAA
GACGGTGGTCACTACGACGCTGAAGTTAAAACCACCTACATGGCTAAAAAACCGGTTCAGCTGCCGGGTG
CTTACAAAACCGACATCAAACTGGACATCACCTCCCACAACGAAGACTACACCATCGTTGAACAGTACGA
ACGTGCTGAAGGTCGTCACTCCACCGGTGCTTAAGGATCGGTTGTCGAGTAAGGATCTCCAGGCATCAAA
TAAAACGAAAGGCTCAGTCGAAAGACTGGGCCTTTCGTTTTATCTGTTGTTTGTCGGTGAACGCTCTCTA
CTAGAGTCACACTGGCTCACCTTCGGGTGGGCCTTTCTGCGTTTATAGGATCCTAACTCGAGCCTAGGGA
TATATTCCGCTTCCTCGCTCACTGACTCGCTACGCTCGGTCGTTCGACTGCGGCGAGCGGAAATGGCTTA
CGAACGGGGCGGAGATTTCCTGGAAGATGCCAGGAAGATACTTAACAGGGAAGTGAGAGGGCCGCGGCAA
AGCCGTTTTTCCATAGGCTCCGCCCCCCTGACAAGCATCACGAAATCTGACGCTCAAATCAGTGGTGGCG
AAACCCGACAGGACTATAAAGATACCAGGCGTTTCCCCCTGGCGGCTCCCTCGTGCGCTCTCCTGTTCCT
GCCTTTCGGTTTACCGGTGTCATTCCGCTGTTATGGCCGCGTTTGTCTCATTCCACGCCTGACACTCAGT
TCCGGGTAGGCAGTTCGCTCCAAGCTGGACTGTATGCACGAACCCCCCGTTCAGTCCGACCGCTGCGCCT
TATCCGGTAACTATCGTCTTGAGTCCAACCCGGAAAGACATGCAAAAGCACCACTGGCAGCAGCCACTGG
TAATTGATTTAGAGGAGTTAGTCTTGAAGTCATGCGCCGGTTAAGGCTAAACTGAAAGGACAAGTTTTGG
TGACTGCGCTCCTCCAAGCCAGTTACCTCGGTTCAAAGAGTTGGTAGCTCAGAGAACCTTCGAAAAACCG
CCCTGCAAGGCGGTTTTTTCGTTTTCAGAGCAAGAGATTACGCGCAGACCAAAACGATCTCAAGAAGATC
ATCTTATTAA
Features (pLannotate 1.2.2; 9 found; start..end, strand, type, name):
     97..191     -  terminator     lambda t0 terminator: transcription terminator from phage lambda
    225..1016    -  CDS            neo: KKA2_KLEPN - Also known as kan, nptII. Experimental evidence at protein level: Swiss-Prot protein existence level 1. Resistance to kanamycin, neomycin, paromomycin, ribostamycin, butirosin and gentamicin B. From Klebsiella pneumoniae.
   1048..1152    -  CDS            tnpA (fragment): TN5P_ECOLX - Also known as tnp. Experimental evidence at protein level: Swiss-Prot protein existence level 1. Mediates transposition of transposon Tn5 by a 'cut and paste' mechanism. First, the monomeric transposase binds the 19 bp inverted DNA repeats flanking the transposon. Then, dimerization of the DNA- bound transposase creates a synaptic DNA complex. After nicking of the first DNA strand, excision of the transposon proceeds through a series of intermediates. The transposase then mediates the insertion of the transposon at a new site by strand transfer. The activity of the wild- type tran
   1336..1365    +  promoter       trc promoter: strong E. coli promoter; hybrid between the trp and lac UV5 promoters
   1457..2134    +  CDS            mRFP1: monomeric derivative of DsRed (Campbell et al., 2002)
   2167..2238    +  terminator     rrnB T1 terminator: transcription terminator T1 from the E. coli rrnB gene
   2254..2281    +  terminator     T7Te terminator: phage T7 early transcription terminator
   2315..2370    -  rep_origin     RSF ori (fragment): Plasmids containing the RSF 1030 origin of replication can be propagated in E. coli cells that contain additional plasmids with compatible origins.
   2458..3003    -  rep_origin     p15A ori: Plasmids containing the medium-copy-number p15A origin of replication can be propagated in E. coli cells that contain a second plasmid with the ColE1 origin.
