[The description below was written by a language model from this plasmid's Addgene catalogue record and pLannotate feature annotations shown in this document.]
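Description:
pFAB4000 is a small (about 3 kb) bacterial expression and synthetic-biology plasmid built on the pFAB1781 backbone, one member of the BIOFAB collection of reporter constructs used to characterise standardised transcription and translation initiation elements in E. coli. It is selected with kanamycin through the neo/nptII aminoglycoside phosphotransferase gene, which sits on the reverse strand followed by a lambda t0 terminator and is accompanied by a short remnant of the Tn5 transposase coding region, a common carry-over from the source of the resistance cassette. Replication relies on a p15A origin. The annotation describes p15A as medium copy, whereas the catalogue entry lists the plasmid as high copy, so the two sources differ on this point. A short fragment annotated as RSF origin is also detected next to it.

The payload is a 124 bp synthetic insert combining promoter 14 (P14, apFAB154) with bicistronic design element BCD24 (apFAB702), placed upstream of an mRFP1 coding sequence. The automated annotation labels a 30 bp stretch in this region as a trc promoter, which probably reflects sequence similarity of the synthetic promoter to that element rather than a separate part. The gap between it and the mRFP1 start is consistent with the BCD, a translation initiation element in which a short leader cistron is translationally coupled to the gene of interest to make expression less dependent on the downstream sequence. Transcription is terminated by tandem rrnB T1 and T7Te terminators. RFP fluorescence serves as the readout of the promoter/BCD pair's strength. This combination scored 24.08 arbitrary units, near the low end of a range spanning 6.14 to 634.54 across the collection.
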