Addgene plasmid #47831: pFAB4000
Purpose: BIOFAB RFP reporter plasmid for measuring promoter 14 + BCD24 efficiency.
Depositing lab: Drew Endy. Depositing organization: Stanford University. Publication: Precise and reliable gene expression via standard transcription and translation initiation elements. Mutalik VK, Guimaraes JC, Cambray G, Lam C, Christoffersen MJ, Mai QA, Tran AB, Paull M, Keasling JD, Arkin AP, Endy D. Nat Methods. 2013 Apr;10(4):354-60. doi: 10.1038/nmeth.2404. Epub 2013 Mar 10. PubMed 23474465.
Backbone
  Vector backbone: pFAB1781
  Backbone size w/o insert (bp): 3000
  Vector type: Bacterial Expression, Synthetic Biology
Growth in bacteria
  Bacterial resistance: Kanamycin, 50 μg/mL
  Growth temperature: 37°C
  Growth strain: BW25113
  Copy number: High Copy
Gene/Insert
  Gene/Insert name: promoter 14 and BCD24 (alt name: P14, apFAB154 and BCD24, apFAB702)
  Species: Synthetic
  Insert size (bp): 124
  Promoter: see insert
  Cloning method: Unknown
  Sequencing primers: 5′ Neo-R; 3′ p15A-R
Terms and licenses: Academic/Nonprofit Terms; Industry Terms: Not Available to Industry
Depositor comments: http://biofab.org/services RFP fluorescence (Arbitrary Units, AU) is used to measure the efficiency of the promoter/BCD combination. Promoter/BCD combinations ranged from a low score of 6.14 to a high score of 634.54. The score for this combination was: 24.08
How to cite: pFAB4000 was a gift from Drew Endy (Addgene plasmid # 47831 ; http://n2t.net/addgene:47831 ; RRID:Addgene_47831)
