>Addgene plasmid #47831 | pFAB4000 | addgene partial sequence | sequence record 69921 | Neo-R 5'-GCCCAGTCATAGCCGAATAG-3'
GCAATCCATCTTGTTCAATCATGCGAAACGATCCTCATCCTGTCTCTTGATCAGATCATGATCCCCTGCG
CCATCAGATCCTTGGCGGCAAGAAAGCCATCCAGTTTACTTTGCAGGGCTTCCCAACCTTACCAGAGGGC
GCCCCAGCTGGCAATTCCGACGTCGAATTCAAAAGATCTTAAGTAAGTAAGAGTATACGTATATCGGCTA
ATAACGTATTAAGGCGCTTCGGCGCCTTTTTTTATGGGGGTATTTTCATCCCAATCCACACGTCCAACGC
ACAGCAAACACCACGTCGACCCTATCAGCTGCGTGCTTTCTATGAGTCGTTGCTGCATAACTTGACAATT
AATCATCCGGCTCGTATAATGTGTGGAGGGCCCAAGTTCACTTAAAAAGGAGATCAACAATGAAAGCAAT
TTTCGTACTGAAACATCTTAATCATGCGATGGACGGTTTCTAATGGCGAGTAGCGAAGACGTTATCAAAG
AGTTCATGCGTTTCAAAGTTCGTATGGAAGGTTCCGTTAACGGTCACGAGTTCGAAATCGAAGGTGAAGG
TGAAGGTCGTCCGTACGAAGGTACCCAGACCGCTAAACTGAAAGTTACCAAAGGTGGTCCGCTGCCGTTC
GCTTGGGACATCCTGTCCCCGCAGTTCCAGTACGGTTCCAAAGCTTACGTTAAACACCCGGCTGACATCC
CGGACTACCTGAAACTGTCCTTCCCGGAAGGTTTCAAATGGGAACGTGTTATGAACTTCGAAGACGGTGG
TGTTGTTACCGTTACCCAGGACTCCTCCCTGCAAGACGGTGAGTTCATCTACAAAGTTAAACTGCGTGGT
ACCAACTTCCCGTCCGACGGTCCGGTTATGCAGAAAAAAACCATGGGTTGGGAAGCTTCCACCGAACGTA
TGTACCCGGAAGA
